Addgene plasmid #233859: pWN086
Purpose: MoClo-YTK; ConLS/R1 cassette; Auxin systems; pTDH3-AmtR-NES-TIR1-U2-tADH1
Depositing lab: Jeff Hasty. Depositing organization: University of California, San Diego (UCSD). Publication: A Standardized Set of MoClo-Compatible Inducible Promoter Systems for Tunable Gene Expression in Yeast. O'Laughlin R, Tran Q, Lezia A, Ngamkanjanarat W, Emmanuele P, Hao N, Hasty J. ACS Synth Biol. 2024 Jan 19;13(1):85-102. doi: 10.1021/acssynbio.3c00184. Epub 2023 Dec 11. PubMed 38079574.
Backbone
  Vector backbone: pYTK095
  Vector type: Yeast Expression
Growth in bacteria
  Bacterial resistance: Ampicillin, 100 μg/mL
  Growth temperature: 37°C
  Growth strain: DH5alpha
  Copy number: High Copy
Gene/Insert
  Gene/Insert name: pTDH3-AmtR-NES-TIR1-U2-tADH1
  Species: S. cerevisiae (budding yeast)
  Cloning method: Golden Gate
Terms and licenses: Academic/Nonprofit Terms; Industry Terms: Not Available to Industry
How to cite: pWN086 was a gift from Jeff Hasty (Addgene plasmid # 233859 ; http://n2t.net/addgene:233859 ; RRID:Addgene_233859)
