[The description below was written by a language model from this plasmid's Addgene catalogue record and pLannotate feature annotations shown in this document.]
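Description:
pWN086 is a MoClo Yeast Toolkit (YTK) cassette-level plasmid built by Golden Gate assembly in the pYTK095 backbone, carrying a single yeast transcription unit flanked by the ConLS and ConR1 assembly connectors. These connectors define its position as the first cassette in a subsequent multigene assembly. The annotated backbone contains only bacterial maintenance elements: a high-copy ColE1/pUC-type origin and the β-lactamase gene with its own promoter for ampicillin selection in E. coli. No yeast origin of replication or yeast selectable marker appears in the feature table. This fits an intermediate part meant to be combined with other cassettes into a yeast-ready vector, not a plasmid maintained in yeast on its own.

The payload is described as pTDH3-AmtR-NES-TIR1-U2-tADH1. The strong constitutive S. cerevisiae TDH3 (GAP) promoter drives an open reading frame that ends at the ADH1 terminator. According to the insert name, the coding region encodes AmtR, a bacterial TetR-family repressor, together with a nuclear export signal and an auxin-receptor F-box protein of the TIR1 type. The meaning of the "U2" designation is not explained in the record. The automated annotation does not label AmtR or the NES, which presumably occupy the unannotated stretch between the promoter and the F-box coding sequence. It also matches the F-box portion to Arabidopsis AFB2, a TIR1-family auxin receptor that acts in SCF ubiquitin ligase complexes, whereas the catalogue name calls it TIR1. The record does not resolve this difference.

The plasmid belongs to the auxin-system group of a standardized set of MoClo-compatible inducible promoter systems for tunable gene expression in budding yeast. It supplies the constitutively expressed regulator component of that system.
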