Features (pLannotate 1.2.2; 6 found; start..end, strand, type, name):
    103..963     -  CDS            AmpR: β-lactamase; bla; confers resistance to ampicillin, carbenicillin, and related antibiotics
    964..1068    -  promoter       AmpR promoter: bla
   1171..1759    +  rep_origin     ori: high-copy-number ColE1/pMB1/pBR322/pUC origin of replication
   2078..2744    +  promoter       GAP promoter: S. cerevisiae TDH3; promoter for glyceraldehyde-3-phosphate dehydrogenase
   3489..5207    +  CDS            AFB2: AFB2_ARATH - Also known as LRF2. Experimental evidence at protein level: Swiss-Prot protein existence level 1. Component of SCF(ASK-cullin-F-box) E3 ubiquitin ligase complexes, which may mediate the ubiquitination and subsequent proteasomal degradation of target proteins. Confers sensitivity to the virulent bacterial pathogen P.syringae (By similarity). Auxin receptor that mediates Aux/IAA proteins proteasomal degradation and auxin- regulated transcription. Involved in embryogenesis regulation by auxin. From Arabidopsis thaliana (Mouse-ear cress).
   5223..5410    +  terminator     ADH1 terminator: S. cerevisiae ADH1; transcription terminator for the S. cerevisiae alcohol dehydrogenase 1 (ADH1) gene
>Addgene plasmid #233859 | pWN086 | addgene full sequence | sequence record 469365 | Addgene NGS Result
GCGGCCGCGATTATCAAAAAGGATCTTCACCTAGATCCTTTTAAATTAAAAATGAAGTTTTAAATCAATC
TAAAGTATATATGAGTAAACTTGGTCTGACAGTTACCAATGCTTAATCAGTGAGGCACCTATCTCAGCGA
TCTGTCTATTTCGTTCATCCATAGTTGCCTGACTCCCCGTCGTGTAGATAACTACGATACGGGAGGGCTT
ACCATCTGGCCCCAGTGCTGCAATGATACCGCGGGACCCACGCTCACCGGCTCCAGATTTATCAGCAATA
AACCAGCCAGCCGGAAGGGCCGAGCGCAGAAGTGGTCCTGCAACTTTATCCGCCTCCATCCAGTCTATTA
ATTGTTGCCGGGAAGCTAGAGTAAGTAGTTCGCCAGTTAATAGTTTGCGCAACGTTGTTGCCATTGCTAC
AGGCATCGTGGTGTCACGCTCGTCGTTTGGTATGGCTTCATTCAGCTCCGGTTCCCAACGATCAAGGCGA
GTTACATGATCCCCCATGTTGTGCAAAAAAGCGGTTAGCTCCTTCGGTCCTCCGATCGTTGTCAGAAGTA
AGTTGGCCGCAGTGTTATCACTCATGGTTATGGCAGCACTGCATAATTCTCTTACTGTCATGCCATCCGT
AAGATGCTTTTCTGTGACTGGTGAGTACTCAACCAAGTCATTCTGAGAATAGTGTATGCGGCGACCGAGT
TGCTCTTGCCCGGCGTCAATACGGGATAATACCGCGCCACATAGCAGAACTTTAAAAGTGCTCATCATTG
GAAAACGTTCTTCGGGGCGAAAACTCTCAAGGATCTTACCGCTGTTGAGATCCAGTTCGATGTAACCCAC
TCGTGCACCCAACTGATCTTCAGCATCTTTTACTTTCACCAGCGTTTCTGGGTGAGCAAAAACAGGAAGG
CAAAATGCCGCAAAAAAGGGAATAAGGGCGACACGGAAATGTTGAATACTCATACTCTTCCTTTTTCAAT
ATTATTGAAGCATTTATCAGGGTTATTGTCTCATGAGCGGATACATATTTGAATGTATTTAGAAAAATAA
ACAAATAGGGGTTCCGCGCACATTTCCCCGAAAAGTGCCACCTGTCATGACCAAAATCCCTTAACGTGAG
TTTTCGTTCCACTGAGCGTCAGACCCCGTAGAAAAGATCAAAGGATCTTCTTGAGATCCTTTTTTTCTGC
GCGTAATCTGCTGCTTGCAAACAAAAAAACCACCGCTACCAGCGGTGGTTTGTTTGCCGGATCAAGAGCT
ACCAACTCTTTTTCCGAAGGTAACTGGCTTCAGCAGAGCGCAGATACCAAATACTGTTCTTCTAGTGTAG
CCGTAGTTAGGCCACCACTTCAAGAACTCTGTAGCACCGCCTACATACCTCGCTCTGCTAATCCTGTTAC
CAGTGGCTGCTGCCAGTGGCGATAAGTCGTGTCTTACCGGGTTGGACTCAAGACGATAGTTACCGGATAA
GGCGCAGCGGTCGGGCTGAACGGGGGGTTCGTGCACACAGCCCAGCTTGGAGCGAACGACCTACACCGAA
CTGAGATACCTACAGCGTGAGCTATGAGAAAGCGCCACGCTTCCCGAAGGGAGAAAGGCGGACAGGTATC
CGGTAAGCGGCAGGGTCGGAACAGGAGAGCGCACGAGGGAGCTTCCAGGGGGAAACGCCTGGTATCTTTA
TAGTCCTGTCGGGTTTCGCCACCTCTGACTTGAGCGTCGATTTTTGTGATGCTCGTCAGGGGGGCGGAGC
CTATGGAAAAACGCCAGCAACGCGGCCTTTTTACGGTTCCTGGCCTTTTGCTGGCCTTTTGCTCACATGT
TCTTTCCTGCGTTATCCCCTGATTCTGTGGATAACCGTGCGGCCGCCCCTGAATTCGCATCTAGATGGTA
GAGCCACAAACAGCCGGTACAAGCAACGATCTCCAGGACCATCTGAATCATGCGCGGATGACACGAACTC
ACGACGGCGATCACAGACATTAACCCACAGTACAGACACTGCGACAACGTGGCAATTCGTCGCAATACCG
TCTCACTGAACTGGCCGATAATTGCAGACGAACGCAGTTCGAGTTTATCATTATCAATACTGCCATTTCA
AAGAATACGTAAATAATTAATAGTAGTGATTTTCCTAACTTTATTTAGTCAAAAAATTAGCCTTTTAATT
CTGCTGTAACCCGTACATGCCCAAAATAGGGGGCGGGTTACACAGAATATATAACATCGTAGGTGTCTGG
GTGAACAGTTTATTCCTGGCATCCACTAAATATAATGGAGCCCGCTTTTTAAGCTGGCATCCAGAAAAAA
AAAGAATCCCAGCACCAAAATATTGTTTTCTTCACCAACCATCAGTTCATAGGTCCATTCTCTTAGCGCA
ACTACAGAGAACAGGGGCACAAACAGGCAAAAAACGGGCACAACCTCAATGGAGTGATGCAACCTGCCTG
GAGTAAATGATGACACAAGGCAATTGACCCACGCATGTATCTATCTCATTTTCTTACACCTTCTATTACC
TTCTGCTCTCTCTGATTTGGAAAAAGCTGAAAAAAAAGGTTGAAACCAGTTCCCTGAAATTATTCCCCTA
CTTGACTAATAAGTATATAAAGACGGTAGGTATTGATTGTAATTCTGTAAATCTATTTCTTAAACTTCTT
AAATTCTACTTTTATAGTTAGTCTTTTTTTTAGTTTTAAAACACCAAGAACTTAGTTTCGAATAAACACA
CATAAACAAACAAAAGATCTATGGCTGGTGCTGTGGGAAGGCCAAGGAGGTCCGCCCCCAGGAGAGCGGG
GAAAAATCCTCGTGAAGAGATACTGGACGCATCTGCTGAGCTTTTTACGCGTCAAGGCTTTGCTACTACT
TCAACTCACCAGATAGCAGATGCGGTCGGCATTAGACAGGCTTCTCTATATTATCATTTTCCGTCAAAAA
CGGAGATTTTCCTTACACTACTTAAGTCTACAGTTGAGCCTTCAACTGTCTTGGCAGAGGATCTATCCAC
CCTTGACGCCGGTCCCGAGATGAGATTGTGGGCTATCGTAGCGAGTGAGGTGCGTTTATTGCTATCTACA
AAATGGAATGTAGGAAGGCTATACCAATTGCCTATCGTGGGCTCAGAGGAGTTCGCTGAATACCATTCCC
AGAGGGAGGCGCTTACAAATGTCTTTCGTGATCTTGCTACAGAAATTGTAGGAGATGACCCCAGAGCGGA
GCTGCCCTTCCACATAACTATGAGCGTGATAGAGATGCGTAGGAACGATGGAAAGATTCCAAGTCCATTA
AGTGCAGATAGTCTTCCAGAAACCGCAATCATGTTGGCTGACGCCAGCTTGGCCGTCCTGGGAGCACCCC
TACCGGCCGATAGGGTTGAAAAGACGCTTGAATTGATTAAACAGGCAGACGCAAAGGCAAGCGGAAGCGG
ACTGCCTCCGTTAGAAAGACTAACGCTGGGTTCTTCTGGAGGAGGATCTACGCGTACATATTTCCCGGAA
AAGGTAGTAAAGCATATATTGTCTTTTTTACCCGCTCAAAGGGATCGTAATACGGTTTCACTGGTATGCA
AAGTTTGGTATGAGATTGAGCGTCTTTCTAGGAGGGGAGTGTTTGTGGGCAATTGTTATGCGGTCCGTGC
CGGCCGTGTGGCAGCAAGGTTTCCAAATGTAAGGGCCCTGACGGTGAAAGGAAAACCGCATGGAGCTGAC
TTTAACCTGGTCCCACCGGATTGGGGGGGTTACGCGGGTCCTTGGATAGAAGCCGCTGCTCGTGGATGCC
ACGGGCTAGAAGAACTAAGGATGAAAAGGATGGTAGTATCCGATGAATCATTGGAGCTACTAGCTAGAAG
CTTCCCGCGTTTCAGGGCGTTGGTCCTTATTTCTTGTGAGGGCTTCTCAACAGATGGATTAGCTGCCGTG
GCTAGCCATTGCAAACTTCTGAGAGAGCTTGACTTACAAGAGAACGAAGTAGAAGACCGTGGCCCTCGTT
GGCTTTCTTGCTTTCCAGACAGCTGCACTAGCCTGGTATCTTTGAACTTTGCGTGCATTAAGGGTGAAGT
CAACGCCGGGAGCCTTGAACGTTTGGTATCAAGATCTCCGAATCTGAGAAGCCTGCGTTTAAACCGTTCT
GTCTCAGTAGATACGCTGGCTAAAATATTACTTAGAACACCAAACTTGGAGGATCTGGGAACCGGCAACT
TGACAGACGACTTTCAGACAGAAAGCTACTTCAAGCTAACTTCTGCGTTGGAAAAATGTAAGATGTTGAG
GAGCCTGAGTGGTTTTTGGGACGCCAGTCCTGTATGCCTGTCATTCATTTATCCTCTGTGTGCGCAGCTA
ACGGGACTAAACCTGTCATACGCTCCGACTCTAGACGCCTCTGATCTGACTAAAATGATCTCTCGTTGTG
TGAAGCTTCAACGTCTATGGGTACTTGATTGTATCAGTGACAAAGGGTTACAAGTCGTAGCCTCCAGTTG
TAAAGACTTACAGGAACTTAGGGTCTTTCCTAGTGACTTTTATGTAGCCGGATACAGCGCAGTTACTGAG
GAAGGTTTAGTGGCGGTGAGCCTAGGATGCCCCAAATTGAATAGTCTACTGTACTTCTGCCATCAAATGA
CCAATGCAGCCTTAGTTACCGTCGCTAAGAATTGTCCTAACTTCACCCGTTTTCGTTTATGCATATTGGA
GCCTGGCAAACCAGACGTTGTCACTTCACAGCCCCTTGACGAAGGCTTTGGGGCCATAGTTCGTGAATGT
AAGGGGTTGCAAAGGCTAAGTATTTCAGGGCTTTTAACCGATAAAGTGTTCATGTATATCGGAAAATATG
CTAAGCAGCTTGAAATGCTGAGCATCGCTTTTGCAGGTGACAGCGATAAAGGCATGATGCACGTAATGAA
TGGGTGTAAGAACCTGAGGAAACTGGAGATCCGTGACAGCCCGTTTGGGGATGCTGCGTTGTTAGGGAAT
TTTGCTAGGTACGAAACGATGAGGTCCCTGTGGATGAGCAGTTGTAATGTCACCCTAAAGGGATGCCAAG
TTCTAGCTAGCAAAATGCCGATGCTTAATGTTGAAGTAATAAACGAAAGAGATGGTTCAAACGAAATGGA
AGAAAATCACGGAGATCTTCCGAAGGTAGAGAAATTATACGTGTACCGTACCACTGCGGGCGCGAGGGAC
GACGCGCCTAATTTTGTTAAAATACTAGGATCCTAACTCGAGGCGAATTTCTTATGATTTATGATTTTTA
TTATTAAATAAGTTATAAAAAAAATAAGTGTATACAAATTTTAAAGTGACTCTTAGGTTTTAAAACGAAA
ATTCTTATTCTTGAGTAACTCTTTCCTGTAGGTCAGGTTGCTTTCTCAGGTATAGCATGAGGTCGCTCTT
ATTGACCACACCTCTACCGGCATGCCGAGCAAATGCCTGCAAATCGCTCCCCATTTCGCTGCCAATGAGA
CGACGGGGTCATCACGGCTCATCATGCGCCAAACAAATGTGTGCAATACACGCTCGGATGACTGCATGAT
GACCGCACTGACTGGGGACAGCAGATCCACCTAAGCCTGTGAGAGAAGCAGACACCCGACAGATCAAGGC
AGTTAACTAGTGCACTGCAGTACA
